Addgene plasmid #210867: pJM220-Syn35-mNeongreen
Purpose: Tn7 insertion plasmid for Pseudomonas synxantha 2-79. Inserts mNeongreen driven by the Syn35 promoter.
Depositing lab: Richard Murray. Depositing organization: California Institute of Technology. Publication: Development of Cell-Free Transcription-Translation Systems in Three Soil Pseudomonads. Meyerowitz JT, Larsson EM, Murray RM. ACS Synth Biol. 2024 Feb 16;13(2):530-537. doi: 10.1021/acssynbio.3c00468. Epub 2024 Feb 6. PubMed 38319019.
Backbone
  Vector backbone: pJM220
  Vector type: Bacterial Expression
Growth in bacteria
  Bacterial resistance: Gentamicin, 10 μg/mL
  Growth temperature: 37°C
  Growth strain: DH5alpha
  Copy number: High Copy
Gene/Insert
  Gene/Insert name: mNeongreen
  Promoter: Syn35
  Cloning method: Gibson Cloning
  Sequencing primers: 5′ n/a; 3′ n/a
Terms and licenses: Academic/Nonprofit Terms; Industry Terms: Not Available to Industry
Depositor comments: The promoter sequence comes from: https://doi.org/10.1021/acssynbio.5b00058
How to cite: pJM220-Syn35-mNeongreen was a gift from Richard Murray (Addgene plasmid # 210867 ; http://n2t.net/addgene:210867 ; RRID:Addgene_210867)
