[The description below was written by a language model from this plasmid's Addgene catalogue record and pLannotate feature annotations shown in this document.]
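Description:
pJM220-Syn35-mNeongreen is a mini-Tn7 delivery plasmid built on the pJM220 backbone and designed to place a constitutively expressed green fluorescent reporter into the chromosome of the soil bacterium Pseudomonas synxantha 2-79. It is propagated in E. coli from a high-copy ColE1/pUC-type origin and selected with gentamicin. The annotated sequence (5,706 nt) also shows an ampicillin resistance gene with its promoter in the backbone, outside the transposon ends. An incP origin of transfer allows the plasmid to be mobilised by conjugation into the recipient. The ColE1-type origin is not generally maintained in pseudomonads, so recovery of gentamicin-resistant cells would be expected to reflect transposition rather than plasmid maintenance. The record names no transposase source, and none is annotated on this plasmid, so the Tn7 transposition functions must be supplied from elsewhere.

The transposable segment lies between the Tn7L and Tn7R ends. It carries the mNeonGreen coding sequence, followed by an rrnB T1 terminator with adjacent 5S rRNA sequence. According to the catalogue it is driven by the synthetic Syn35 promoter, which the depositor attributes to an earlier published promoter set. This promoter is not itself picked up in the feature table. A short rhaT fragment upstream of the reporter is probably a remnant of the backbone, though the record does not say so. Also inside the Tn7 ends is a gentamicin acetyltransferase gene under the class 1 integron Pc promoter. It is flanked by FRT sites, so the marker can be excised with FLP recombinase after integration. Additional rrnB T1 and lambda t0 terminators insulate the cassette. The insert was assembled by Gibson cloning, and the associated work concerns cell-free transcription-translation systems in soil pseudomonads.
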