Features (pLannotate 1.2.2; 22 found; start..end, strand, type, name):
    231..819     +  rep_origin     ori: high-copy-number ColE1/pMB1/pBR322/pUC origin of replication
   1051..1159    +  oriT           oriT: incP origin of transfer
   1231..1285    +  CDS            lacI (fragment): lac repressor; lacI; The lac repressor binds to the lac operator to inhibit transcription in E. coli. This inhibition can be relieved by adding lactose or isopropyl-β-D-thiogalactopyranoside (IPTG).
   1318..1483    +  mobile_element Tn7L: mini-Tn7 element (left end of the Tn7 transposon) Tn7
   1580..1666    -  terminator     rrnB T1 terminator: Escherichia coli rrnB; transcription terminator T1 from the E. coli rrnB gene
   1668..1783    -  ncRNA          5S rRNA: Accession: RF00001 - 5S ribosomal RNA
   1831..2538    -  CDS            mNeonGreen: mNeonGreen is a basic (constitutively fluorescent) green/yellow fluorescent protein published in 2013, derived from Branchiostoma lanceolatum. It is reported to be a very rapidly-maturing monomer with moderate acid sensitivity.
   2611..2697    -  CDS            rhaT (fragment): RHAT_ECOLI - Experimental evidence at protein level: Swiss-Prot protein existence level 1. Uptake of L-rhamnose across the boundary membrane with the concomitant transport of protons into the cell (symport system). Can also transport L-mannose and L-xylose, but at reduced rates. From Escherichia coli (strain K12).
   2733..2780    -  protein_bind   FRT: FLP-mediated recombination occurs in the 8-bp core sequence TCTAGAAA (Turan and Bode, 2011). FLP recombinase from the Saccharomyces cerevisiae 2μ plasmid
   2821..2849    +  promoter       Pc promoter: intI1 (promoter lies within the coding sequence); class 1 integron promoter
   3038..3571    +  CDS            GmR: gentamycin acetyltransferase; aacC1; confers resistance to gentamycin
   3701..3734    -  protein_bind   FRT (minimal): supports FLP-mediated excision but not integration (Turan and Bode, 2011) FLP recombinase from the Saccharomyces cerevisiae 2μ plasmid
   3794..3880    -  terminator     rrnB T1 terminator: Escherichia coli rrnB; transcription terminator T1 from the E. coli rrnB gene
   3944..3973    -  CDS            CmR (fragment): chloramphenicol acetyltransferase confers resistance to chloramphenicol
   3983..4077    -  terminator     lambda t0 terminator: transcription terminator from phage lambda
   4098..4122    +  misc_feature   MCS (fragment): pBluescript multiple cloning site
   4126..4324    +  mobile_element Tn7R (fragment): mini-Tn7 element (right end of the Tn7 transposon) Tn7
   4396..4464    +  CDS            lacZα (fragment): LacZα fragment of β-galactosidase; lacZ fragment
   4470..4569    -  misc_feature   bom (fragment): basis of mobility region from pBR322
   4671..4706    -  CDS            rop (fragment): Rop protein, which maintains plasmids at low copy number; rop
   4801..4905    +  promoter       AmpR promoter: bla
   4906..60      +  CDS            AmpR (across the origin): β-lactamase; bla; confers resistance to ampicillin, carbenicillin, and related antibiotics
>Addgene plasmid #210867 | pJM220-Syn35-mNeongreen | addgene full sequence | sequence record 417780 | Addgene NGS Result
ATGGATGAACGAAATAGACAGATCGCTGAGATAGGTGCCTCACTGATTAAGCATTGGTAACTGTCAGACC
AAGTTTACTCATATATACTTTAGATTGATTTAAAACTTCATTTTTAATTTAAAAGGATCTAGGTGAAGAT
CCTTTTTGATAATCTCATGACCAAAATCCCTTAACGTGAGTTTTCGTTCCACTGAGCGTCAGACCCCGTA
GAAAAGATCAAAGGATCTTCTTGAGATCCTTTTTTTCTGCGCGTAATCTGCTGCTTGCAAACAAAAAAAC
CACCGCTACCAGCGGTGGTTTGTTTGCCGGATCAAGAGCTACCAACTCTTTTTCCGAAGGTAACTGGCTT
CAGCAGAGCGCAGATACCAAATACTGTTCTTCTAGTGTAGCCGTAGTTAGGCCACCACTTCAAGAACTCT
GTAGCACCGCCTACATACCTCGCTCTGCTAATCCTGTTACCAGTGGCTGCTGCCAGTGGCGATAAGTCGT
GTCTTACCGGGTTGGACTCAAGACGATAGTTACCGGATAAGGCGCAGCGGTCGGGCTGAACGGGGGGTTC
GTGCACACAGCCCAGCTTGGAGCGAACGACCTACACCGAACTGAGATACCTACAGCGTGAGCTATGAGAA
AGCGCCACGCTTCCCGAAGGGAGAAAGGCGGACAGGTATCCGGTAAGCGGCAGGGTCGGAACAGGAGAGC
GCACGAGGGAGCTTCCAGGGGGAAACGCCTGGTATCTTTATAGTCCTGTCGGGTTTCGCCACCTCTGACT
CGAGCGTCGATTTTTGTGATGCTCGTCAGGGGGGCGGAGCCTATGGAAAAACGCCAGCAACGCGGCCTTT
TTACGGTTCCTGGCCTTTTGCTGGCCTTTTGCTCACATGTTCTTTCCTGCGTTATCAGGGGATTCCTTAA
GGTATACTTTCCGCTGCATAACCCTGCTTCGGGGTCATTATAGCGATTTTTTCGGTATATCCATCCTTTT
TCGCACGATATACAGGATTTTGCCAAAGGGTTCGTGTAGACTTTCCTTGGTGTATCCAACGGCGTCAGCC
GGGCAGGATAGGTGAAGTAGGCCCACCCGCGAGCGGGTGTTCCTTCTTCACTGTCCCTTATTCGCACCTG
GCGGTGCTCAACGGGAATCCTGCTCTGCGAGGCTGGCCGATAAGCTCTGATACCGCTCGCCGCAGCCGAA
CGACCGAGCGCAGCGGGTCAGTGAGCGAGGAAGCGGAAGAGCGCCCAATACGCAAACCGCCTCTCCCCGC
GCGTTGGCCGATTCATTAATGCAGCGCCCAAACATAACAGGAAGAAAAATGCCCCGCTGTGGGCGGACAA
AATAGTTGGGAACTGGGAGGGGTGGAAATGGAGTTTTTAAGGATTATTTAGGGAAGAGTGACAAAATAGA
TGGGAACTGGGTGTAGCGTCGTAAGCTAATACGAAAATTAAAAATGACAAAATAGTTTGGAACTAGATTT
CACTTATCTGGTTGGCCTGCAAGGCCTTATGCCTGGCAGTTTATGGCGGGCGTCCTGCCCGCCACCCTCC
GGGCCGTTGCTTCGCAACGTTCAAATCCGCTCCCGGCGGATTTGTCCTACTCAGGAGAGCGTTCACCGAC
AAACAACAGATAAAACGAAAGGCCCAGTCTTTCGACTGAGCCTTTCGTTTTATTTGATGCCTGGCAGTTC
CCTACTCTCGCATGGGGAGACCCCACACTACCATCGGCGCTACGGCGTTTCACTTCTGAGTTCGGCATGG
GGTCAGGTGGGACCACCGCGCTACTGCCGCCAGGCAAATTCTGTTTTATCAGACCGCTTCTGCGTTCTGA
TTCGCGATTACTTATAGAGCTCATCCATCCCCATCACATCGGTAAACGCCTTCTGCCATTCCTTAAAATT
CAGCTCCGTCTTCGAATGCTTGAGCTCGGTCTTCCGGAACACATACATGGGTTGGTTCTTCAGATAGTTC
GCCGCCATCGGCTTGGCAAAGGTGTACGTCGTGCGGGCCGTCGAACGGTAGCGCTTGCCGTTGCCGGTGG
TATACGACCACTTGAACGTGCTGATGATGGTCTTATCGTTCGGGTACGTCTTCTTGGACCGACACCAATC
CGCGGCCGTCAGGGAATTGGTCATCACCGGCCCGTCCGCCGGAAAGCCGGTGCCCTTCACCTGCGCTTCC
CCCTTGATATGGCTGCCTTCGTACGTGTAGCGATAGTTCACGGTCAGGGAGGCGCCATCCTCAAACTGCA
TCGTGCGATGCACTTGGTACCCCGAGCCGTCGACCATGGCCGCCTGAAACGGGGACATCCCGTCGGGGTA
GGGCAGATATTGATGGAAGCCATACCCGATGTGCGGCACCAGGATCCAGGGGCTAAACTGCAGGTCGCCC
TTCGTGCTCTTGAGGTTGAGCTCTTCGTAGCCATCATTGGGGTTGCCCGTCCCTTGCCCCACCATATCAA
AGTCCACCCCGTTGATCGACCCGAAGATATGGAGTTCATGCGTCGCGGGGAGGGACGCCATATTATCTTC
CTCGCCCTTGGAGACCATGCTTAATTTCTCCTCTTTCCTAGGTCCCCAAATTATAATTCTAAACATCACG
CATGTCAAATAAATTAATTAAACGATGTTAGCGGCGACAATAATCACCACACAACCGAGGCTCAACACCG
TTACCGGACGGCGTCCTGCATTGTTCCACTCTTTGAGCTCATGCATGATCGAATTAGCTTCAAAAGCGCT
CTGAAGTTCCTATACTTTCTAGAGAATAGGAACTTCGGAATAGGAACTTCAAGATCCCCTGATTCCCTTT
GTCAACAGCAATGGATCGAATTGACATAAGCCTGTTCGGTTCGTAAACTGTAATGCAAGTAGCGTATGCG
CTCACGCAACTGGTCCAGAACCTTGACCGAACGCAGCGGTGGTAACGGCGCAGTGGCGGTTTTCATGGCT
TGTTATGACTGTTTTTTTGTACAGTCTATGCCTCGGGCATCCAAGCAGCAAGCGCGTTACGCCGTGGGTC
GATGTTTGATGTTATGGAGCAGCAACGATGTTACGCAGCAGCAACGATGTTACGCAGCAGGGCAGTCGCC
CTAAAACAAAGTTAGGTGGCTCAAGTATGGGCATCATTCGCACATGTAGGCTCGGCCCTGACCAAGTCAA
ATCCATGCGGGCTGCTCTTGATCTTTTCGGTCGTGAGTTCGGAGACGTAGCCACCTACTCCCAACATCAG
CCGGACTCCGATTACCTCGGGAACTTGCTCCGTAGTAAGACATTCATCGCGCTTGCTGCCTTCGACCAAG
AAGCGGTTGTTGGCGCTCTCGCGGCTTACGTTCTGCCCAAGTTTGAGCAGCCGCGTAGTGAGATCTATAT
CTATGATCTCGCAGTCTCCGGCGAGCACCGGAGGCAGGGCATTGCCACCGCGCTCATCAATCTCCTCAAG
CATGAGGCCAACGCGCTTGGTGCTTATGTGATCTACGTGCAAGCAGATTACGGTGACGATCCCGCAGTGG
CTCTCTATACAAAGTTGGGCATACGGGAAGAAGTGATGCACTTTGATATCGACCCAAGTACCGCCACCTA
ACAATTCGTTCAAGCCGAGATCGGCTTCCCGGCCGCGGAGTTGTTCGGTAAATTGTCACAACGCCGCGGC
CAATTCGATCTAGAATTCCATTGAGTAAGTTTTTAAGCACATCAGCTTCAAAAGCGCTCTGAAGTTCCTA
TACTTTCTAGAGAATAGGAACTTCGGAATAGGTACTTCAAGATCCCCAATTCGATCGTCCGGGCCGCAAG
CTCCTAGCGGCGGATTTGTCCTACTCAGGAGAGCGTTCACCGACAAACAACAGATAAAACGAAAGGCCCA
GTCTTTCGACTGAGCCTTTCGTTTTATTTGATGCCTCAAGCTAGAGAGTCATTACCCCAGGCGTTTAAGG
GCACCAATAACTGCCTTAAAAAAATTACGCCCCGCCCTGCCACTCATCGCAGTCTAGCTTGGATTCTCAC
CAATAAAAAACGCCCGGCGGCAACCGAGCGTTCTGAACAAATCCAGATGGAGTTCTGAGGTCATTACTGG
ATCTATCAACAGGAGTCCAAGCTCAGCTAATTAAGCTAGCTTATCGATACCGTCGACCTCGAACCCCACG
CCCCTCTTTAATACGACGGGCAATTTGCACTTCAGAAAATGAAGAGTTTGCTTTAGCCATAACAAAAGTC
CAGTATGCTTTTTCACAGCATAACTGGACTGATTTCAGTTTACAACTATTCTGTCTAGTTTAAGACTTTA
TTGTCATAGTTTAGATCTATTTTGTTCAGTTTAAGACTTTATTGTCCGCCCACACCTGCTTACGCAGGGC
ATCCATTTATTACTCAACCGTAACCGATTTTGCCAGGTTACGCGGCTGGTCCTCTAGCTGGCGTAATAGC
GAAGAGGCCCGCACCGATCGCCCTTCCCAACAGTTGCGCAGCCTGAATGGCGAATGGCGCCTGATGCGGT
ATTTTCTCCTTACGCATCTGTGCGGTATTTCACACCGCATATGGTGCACTCTCAGTACAATCTGCTCTGA
TGCCGCATAGTTAAGCCAGCCCCGACACCCGCCAACACCCGCTGACGCGCCCTGACGGGCTTGTCTGCTC
CCGGCATCCGCTTACAGACAAGCTGTGACCGTCTCCGGGAGCTGCATGTGTCAGAGGTTTTCACCGTCGT
CACCGAAACGCGCGAGACGAAAGGGCCTCGTGATACGCCTATTTTTATAGGTTAATGTCATGATAATAAC
GGTTTCTTAGACGTCAGGTGGCACTTTTCGGGGAAATGTGCGCGGAACCCCTATTTGTTTATTTTTCTAA
ATACATTCAAATATGTATCCGCTCATGAGACAATAACCCTGATAAATGCTTCAATAATATTGAAAAAGGA
AGAGTATGAGTATTCAACATTTCCGTGTCGCCCTTATTCCCTTTTTTGCGGCATTTTGCCTTCCTGTTTT
TGCTCACCCAGAAACGCTGGTGAAAGTAAAAGATGCTGAAGATCAGTTGGGTGCACGAGTGGGTTACATC
GAACTGGATCTCAACAGCGGTAAGATCCTTGAGAGTTTTCGCCCCGAAGAACGTTTTCCAATGATGAGCA
CTTTTAAAGTTCTGCTATGTGGCGCGGTATTATCCCGTATTGACGCCGGGCAAGAGCAACTCGGTCGCCG
CATACACTATTCTCAGAATGACTTGGTTGAGTACTCACCAGTCACAGAAAAGCATCTTACGGATGGCATG
ACAGTAAGAGAATTATGCAGTGCTGCCATAACCATGAGTGATAACACTGCGGCCAACTTACTTCTGACAA
CGATCGGAGGACCGAAGGAGCTAACCGCTTTTTTGCACAACATGGGGGATCATGTAACTCGCCTTGATCG
TTGGGAACCGGAGCTGAATGAAGCCATACCAAACGACGAGCGTGACACCACGATGCCTGTAGCAATGGCA
ACAACGTTGCGCAAACTATTAACTGGCGAACTACTTACTCTAGCTTCCCGGCAACAATTAATAGACTGGA
TGGAGGCGGATAAAGTTGCAGGACCACTTCTGCGCTCGGCCCTTCCGGCTGGCTGGTTTATTGCTGATAA
ATCTGGAGCCGGTGAGCGTGGGTCTCGCGGTATCATTGCAGCACTGGGGCCAGATGGTAAGCCCTCCCGT
ATCGTAGTTATCTACACGACGGGGAGTCAGGCAACT
